>Addgene plasmid #54043 | mEmerald-CLIP170-C-18 | depositor partial sequence | sequence record 84229 | insert sequence
CCGCTAGCGCTACCGGTCGCCACCATGGTGAGCAAGGGCGAGGAGCTGTTCACCGGGGTGGTGCCCATCC
TGGTCGAGCTGGACGGCGACGTAAACGGCCACAAGTTCAGCGTGTCCGGCGAGGGCGAGGGCGATGCCAC
CTACGGCAAGCTGACCCTGAAGTTCATCTGCACCACCGGCAAGCTGCCCGTGCCCTGGCCCACCCTCGTG
ACCACCTTGACCTACGGCGTGCAGTGCTTCGCCCGCTACCCCGACCACATGAAGCAGCACGACTTCTTCA
AGTCCGCCATGCCCGAAGGCTACGTCCAGGAGCGCACCATCTTCTTCAAGGACGACGGCAACTACAAGAC
CCGCGCCGAGGTGAAGTTCGAGGGCGACACCCTGGTGAACCGCATCGAGCTGAAGGGCATCGACTTCAAG
GAGGACGGCAACATCCTGGGGCACAAGCTGGAGTACAACTACAACAGCCACAAGGTCTATATCACCGCCG
ACAAGCAGAAGAACGGCATCAAGGTGAACTTCAAGACCCGCCACAACATCGAGGACGGCAGCGTGCAGCT
CGCCGACCACTACCAGCAGAACACCCCCATCGGCGACGGCCCCGTGCTGCTGCCCGACAACCACTACCTG
AGCACCCAGTCCAAGCTGAGCAAAGACCCCAACGAGAAGCGCGATCACATGGTCCTGCTGGAGTTCGTGA
CCGCCGCCGGGATCACTCTCGGCATGGACGAGCTGTACAAGTCCGGACTCAGATCTCGAGCTCAAGCTTC
GAATTCAGGGTCTGGAAGTGGTAGCAGTATGCTAAAGCCAAGTGGGCTTAAGGCCCCCACCAAGATCCTG
AAGCCTGGAAGCACAGCTCTGAAGACACCTACGGCTGTTGTAGCTCCAGTAGAAAAAACCATATCCAGTG
AAAAAGCATCAAGCACTCCATCATCTGAGACTCAGGAGGAATTTGTGGATGACTTTCGAGTTGGGGAGCG
AGTTTGGGTGAATGGAAATAAGCCTGGATTTATCCAGTTTCTTGGAGAAACCCAGTTTGCACCAGGCCAG
TGGGCTGGAATTGTTTTAGATGAACCCATAGGCAAGAACGATGGTTCGGTGGCAGGAGTTCGGTATTTCC
AGTGTGAACCTTTAAAGGGCATATTTACCCGACCTTCAAAGTTAACAAGGAAGGTGCAAGCAGAAGATGA
AGCTAATGGCCTGCAGACAACGCCCGCCTCCCGAGCTACTTCACCGCTGTGCACTTCTACGGCCAGCATG
GTGTCTTCCTCCCCCTCCACCCCTTCAAACATCCCTCAGAAACCATCACAGCCAGCAGCAAAGGAACCTT
CAGCTACGCCTCCGATCAGCAACCTTACAAAAACTGCCAGTGAATCTATCTCCAACCTTTCAGAGGCTGG
CTCAATCAAGAAAGGAGAAAGAGAGCTCAAAATCGGAGACAGAGTATTGGTTGGTGGCACTAAGGCTGGT
GTAGTCCGGTTTCTTGGGGAGACCGACTTTGCCAAGGGGGAGTGGTGTGGCGTGGAGTTAGATGAGCCAC
TTGGGAAGAATGATGGCGCTGTTGCTGGAACAAGGTATTTTCAGTGTCAACCCAAATATGGCTTGTTCGC
TCCTGTCCACAAAGTTACCAAGATTGGCTTCCCTTCCACTACACCAGCCAAAGCCAAGGCCAACGCAGTG
AGGCGAGTGATGGCGACCACGTCCGCCAGCCTGAAGCGCAGCCCTTCTGCCTCTTCCCTCAGCTCCATGA
GCTCAGTGGCCTCCTCTGTGAGCAGCAGGCCCAGTCGGACAGGACTATTGACTGAAACCTCCTCCCGTTA
CGCCAGGAAGATCTCCGGTACCACTGCCCTCCAGGAGGCCCTGAAGGAGAAGCAGCAGCACATTGAGCAG
CTGCTGGCGGAACGGGATCTGGAGAGGGCGGAGGTGGCCAAGGCCACGAGCCACGTGGGGGAGATAGAGC
AGGAGCTAGCTCTGGCCCGGGACGGACATGACCAGCATGTCCTGGAATTGGAAGCCAAAATGGACCAGCT
GCGAACAATGGTGGAAGCTGCTGACAGGGAGAAGGTGGAGCTTCTCAACCAGCTTGAAGAGGAGAAAAGG
AAGGTTGAGGACCTTCAGTTCCGGGTTGAAGAAGAATCAATTACCAAAGGTGATCTTGAGACGCAGACCA
AACTGGAGCATGCCCGCATTAAGGAGCTTGAACAGAGCCTGCTCTTTGAAAAGACCAAAGCTGACAAACT
CCAGAGGGAGTTAGAAGACACTAGGGTGGCTACAGTTTCAGAAAAGTCACGTATAATGGAACTGGAGAAA
GACCTAGCATTGAGAGTACAGGAAGTAGCTGAGCTCCGAAGAAGGCTAGAGTCCAATAAGCCTGCTGGGG
ATGTGGACATGTCACTTTCCCTTTTGCAAGAGATAAGCTCTTTGCAAGAAAAGTTAGAAGTCACCCGTAC
TGACCACCAGAGAGAAATAACTTCTCTGAAGGAGCATTTTGGAGCCCGGGAAGAAACTCATCAGAAGGAG
ATAAAGGCTCTGTATACCGCCACGGAAAAGCTTTCCAAAGAGAACGAGTCATTGAAAAGCAAGCTGGAGC
ATGCCAACAAAGAGAACTCAGATGTGATAGCTCTATGGAAGTCCAAACTGGAGACTGCCATCGCATCCCA
CCAGCAGGCGATGGAAGAACTGAAGGTATCTTTCAGCAAAGGGCTTGGAACAGAGACGGCAGAATTTGCT
GAACTAAAAACACAAATAGAGAAAATGAGACTAGATTACCAACACGAAATAGAAAATTTGCAGAATCAAC
AAGACTCTGAACGGGCTGCCCATGCTAAAGAGATGGAAGCCTTGAGGGCTAAACTGATGAAAGTTATTAA
AGAAAAGGAAAACAGTCTGGAAGCCATCAGGTCGAAACTGGACAAAGCAGAAGACCAGCATCTCGTAGAA
ATGGAAGACACGTTAAACAAATTACAGGAAGCTGAAATAAAGGTAAAGGAGCTAGAGGTACTGCAAGCCA
AATGCAATGAACAAACCAAGGTTATTGATAATTTTACATCACAGCTCAAGGCTACTGAAGAAAAGCTCTT
GGATCTTGATGCACTTCGGAAAGCCAGTTCCGAAGGTAAATCGGAAATGAAGAAACTTAGACAGCAGCTT
GAGGCAGCTGAGAAACAGATTAAACATTTAGAGATTGAAAAGAATGCTGAAAGTAGCAAGGCTAGTAGCA
TTACCAGAGAGCTCCAGGGGAGAGAGCTAAAGCTTACTAACCTTCAGGAAAATTTGAGTGAAGTCAGTCA
AGTGAAAGAGACTTTGGAAAAAGAACTTCAGATTTTGAAAGAAAAGTTTGCTGAAGCTTCAGAGGAGGCA
GTCTCTGTTCAGAGAAGTATGCAAGAAACTGTAAATAAGTTACACCAAAAGGAGGAACAGTTTAACATGC
TGTCTTCTGACTTGGAGAAGCTGAGAGAAAACTTAGCAGATATGGAGGCAAAATTTAGAGAGAAAGATGA
GAGAGAAGAGCAGCTGATAAAGGCAAAGGAAAAACTGGAAAATGACATTGCAGAAATAATGAAGATGTCA
GGAGATAACTCTTCTCAGCTGACAAAAATGAACGATGAATTACGTCTGAAAGAAAGAGATGTAGAAGAAT
TACAGCTAAAACTTACAAAGGCTAATGAAAATGCAAGTTTTCTGCAAAAAAGTATTGAGGACATGACTGT
CAAAGCTGAACAGAGCCAGCAAGAAGCAGCTAAAAAGCATGAGGAAGAAAAGAAAGAATTGGAGAGGAAA
TTGTCGGACCTGGAAAAGAAAATGGAAACAAGCCACAACCAGTGTCAGGAGCTGAAAGCCAGGTATGAGA
GAGCCACTTCTGAGACAAAAACCAAGCATGAAGAAATCCTACAGAACCTCCAGAAGACGCTGCTGGACAC
AGAGGACAAGCTGAAGGGCGCACGGGAGGAGAACAGTGGCTTGCTGCAGGAGCTGGAGGAGCTGAGAAAG
CAAGCCGACAAAGCCAAAGCTGCTCAAACAGCGGAAGATGCCATGCAGATAATGGAACAGATGACCAAAG
AGAAGACTGAGACTCTGGCCTCCTTGGAGGACACCAAGCAAACAAATGCAAAACTACAGAATGAATTGGA
CACACTTAAAGAAAACAACTTGAAAAATGTGGAAGAGCTGAACAAATCAAAAGAACTCCTGACTGTAGAG
AATCAAAAAATGGAAGAATTTAGGAAAGAAATAGAAACCCTAAAGCAGGCAGCAGCTCAGAAGTCCCAGC
AGCTTTCAGCGTTGCAAGAAGAGAACGTTAAACTTGCTGAGGAGCTGGGGAGAAGCAGGGACGAAGTCAC
AAGTCATCAAAAGCTGGAAGAAGAAAGATCTGTGCTCAATAATCAGTTGTTAGAAATGAAAAAAAGAGAA
TCCAAGTTCATAAAAGACGCAGATGAAGAGAAAGCTTCCTTGCAGAAATCCATCAGTATAACTAGTGCCT
TACTCACAGAAAAGGATGCCGAGCTGGAGAAACTGAGAAATGAGGTCACAGTGCTCAGGGGAGAAAACGC
CTCTGCCAAGTCCTTGCATTCAGTTGTTCAGACTCTAGAGTCTGATAAGGTGAAGCTCGAGCTCAAGGTA
AAGAACTTGGAGCTTCAACTCAAAGAAAACAAGAGGCAGCTCAGCAGCTCCTCAGGTAATACAGACACTC
AGGCAGACGAGGATGAAAGAGCCCAGGAGAGTCAGATTGATTTCCTAAATTCAGTAATAGTGGACCTTCA
AAGGAAGAATCAAGACCTCAAGATGAAGGTGGAGATGATGTCAGAAGCAGCCCTGAATGGGAACGGGGAT
GACCTAAACAATTATGACAGTGATGATCAGGAGAAACAGTCCAAGAAGAAACCTCGCCTCTTCTGTGACA
TTTGTGACTGCTTTGATCTCCACGACACAGAGGATTGTCCTACCCAGGCACAGATGTCAGAGGACCCTCC
CCATTCCACACACCATGGCAGTCGGGGTGAGGAACGCCCATACTGTGAAATCTGTGAGATGTTTGGACAC
TGGGCCACCAACTGCAATGACGACGAAACCTTCTGAGGATCCACCGGATCTAGATAACTGATCATA
