>Addgene plasmid #54043 | mEmerald-CLIP170-C-18 | addgene partial sequence | sequence record 91690 | EGFP-C 5'-CATGGTCCTGCTGGAGTTCGTG-3'
GACGAGCTGTACAAGTCCGGACTCAGATCTCGAGCTCAAGCTTCGAATTCAGGGTCTGGAAGTGGTAGCA
GTATGCTAAAGCCAAGTGGGCTTAAGGCCCCCACCAAGATCCTGAAGCCTGGAAGCACAGCTCTGAAGAC
ACCTACGGCTGTTGTAGCTCCAGTAGAAAAAACCATATCCAGTGAAAAAGCATCAAGCACTCCATCATCT
GAGACTCAGGAGGAATTTGTGGATGACTTTCGAGTTGGGGAGCGAGTTTGGGTGAATGGAAATAAGCCTG
GATTTATCCAGTTTCTTGGAGAAACCCAGTTTGCACCAGGCCAGTGGGCTGGAATTGTTTTAGATGAACC
CATAGGCAAGAACGATGGTTCGGTGGCAGGAGTTCGGTATTTCCAGTGTGAACCTTTAAAGGGCATATTT
ACCCGACCTTCAAAGTTAACAAGGAAGGTGCAAGCAGAAGATGAAGCTAATGGCCTGCAGACAACGCCCG
CCTCCCGAGCTACTTCACCGCTGTGCACTTCTACGGCCAGCATGGTGTCTTCCTCCCCCTCCACCCCTTC
AAACATCCCTCAGAAACCATCACAGCCAGCAGCAAAGGAACCTTCAGCTACGCCTCCGATCAGCAACCTT
ACAAAAACTGCCAGTGAATCTATCTCCAACCTTTCAGAGGCTGGCTCAATCAAGAAAGGAGAAAGAGAGC
TCAAAATCGGAGACAGAGTATTGGTTGGTGGCACTAAGGCTGGTGTAGTCCGGTTTCTTGGGGAGACCGA
CTTTGCCAAGGGGGAGTGGTGTGGCGTGGAGTTAGATGAGCCACTTGGGAAGAATGATGGCGCTGTTGCT
GGAACAAGGTATT
