>Addgene plasmid #54043 | mEmerald-CLIP170-C-18 | addgene partial sequence | sequence record 92987 | SV40pA-R 5'-GAAATTTGTGATGCTATTGC-3'
ACAACAACAATTGCATTCATTTTATGTTTCAGGTTCAGGGGGAGGTGTGGGAGGTTTTTTAAAGCAAGTA
AAACCTCTACAAATGTGGTATGGCTGATTATGATCAGTTATCTAGATCCGGTGGATCCTCAGAAGGTTTC
GTCGTCATTGCAGTTGGTGGCCCAGTGTCCAAACATCTCACAGATTTCACAGTATGGGCGTTCCTCACCC
CGACTGCCATGGTGTGTGGAATGGGGAGGGTCCTCTGACATCTGTGCCTGGGTAGGACAATCCTCTGTGT
CGTGGAGATCAAAGCAGTCACAAATGTCACAGAAGAGGCGAGGTTTCTTCTTGGACTGTTTCTCCTGATC
ATCACTGTCATAATTGTTTAGGTCATCCCCGTTCCCATTCAGGGCTGCTTCTGACATCATCTCCACCTTC
ATCTTGAGGTCTTGATTCTTCCTTTGAAGGTCCACTATTACTGAATTTAGGAAATCAATCTGACTCTCCT
GGGCTCTTTCATCCTCGTCTGCCTGAGTGTCTGTATTACCTGAGGAGCTGCTGAGCTGCCTCTTGTTTTC
TTTGAGTTGAAGCTCCAAGTTCTTTACCTTGAGCTCGAGCTTCACCTTATCAGACTCTAGAGTCTGAACA
ACTGAATGCAAGGACTTGGCAGAGGCGTTTTCTCCCCTGAGCACTGTGACCTCATTTCTCAGTTTCTCCA
GCTCGGCATCCTTTTCTGTGAGTAAGGCACTAGTTATACTGATGGATTTCTGCAAGGAAGCTTTCTCTTC
ATCTGCGTCTTTTATGAACTTGGATTCTCTTTTTTTCATTTCTAACAACTGATTATTGAGCACAGATCTT
TCTTCTTCCAGCTTT
