[The description below was written by a language model from this plasmid's Addgene catalogue record.]
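Description:
mEmerald-CLIP170-C-18 is a mammalian expression plasmid built on the mEmerald-C1 backbone (about 4.75 kb without the insert), a C1-style fluorescent protein fusion vector. It is maintained in E. coli as a high-copy plasmid under kanamycin selection, and it carries a neomycin resistance marker that allows G418 selection of transfected mammalian cells. The record does not include a feature table, so the origin of replication and other backbone elements are not itemised. The listed sequencing primers point to a CMV promoter upstream and an SV40 polyadenylation signal downstream of the expression cassette.

The insert is human CLIP170 (gene CLIP1, also known as CYLN1 or restin), a microtubule-binding protein that contains CAP-Gly domains. The depositor's notes mention the CAP-Gly domain, but the record does not say whether the insert is the full-length coding sequence or a fragment, and the insert size and cloning method are not given. Expression is driven by the CMV promoter, which gives strong constitutive transcription in most mammalian cell lines. The mEmerald tag, a bright green GFP variant with excitation at 487 nm and emission at 509 nm, is supplied by the backbone and fused to the N-terminus of CLIP170. The "C-18" in the name probably denotes this orientation and an 18-residue linker between the two proteins, though the record does not confirm this.

The stated purpose is to act as a localization marker for microtubule binding. After transfection, the green fusion protein lets microtubule-associated CLIP170 be seen by fluorescence microscopy, including in live cells.
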