Addgene plasmid #54043: mEmerald-CLIP170-C-18
Purpose: Localization: Microtubule Binding , Excitation: 487, Emission: 509
Depositing lab: Michael Davidson. Depositing organization: Florida State University, Tallahassee.
Backbone
  Vector backbone: mEmerald-C1
  Backbone size w/o insert (bp): 4750
  Vector type: Mammalian Expression
  Selectable markers: Neomycin (select with G418)
Growth in bacteria
  Bacterial resistance: Kanamycin, 50 μg/mL
  Growth temperature: 37°C
  Growth strain: DH5alpha
  Copy number: High Copy
Gene/Insert
  Gene/Insert name: CLIP170 (alt names: Cap-GLY domain; NM_002956.2)
  Species: H. sapiens (human)
  Entrez Gene: CLIP1 (a.k.a. CLIP, CLIP-170, CLIP170, CYLN1, RSN)
  Promoter: CMV
  Tag / fusion protein: mEmerald (N terminal on backbone)
  Cloning method: Unknown
  Sequencing primers: 5′ CMV-F; 3′ SV40pA-R
Terms and licenses: Academic/Nonprofit Terms; Industry Terms
Depositor comments: Cap-GLY domain . Excitation = 487; Emission = 509. Localization data: Microtubule Binding
How to cite: mEmerald-CLIP170-C-18 was a gift from Michael Davidson (Addgene plasmid # 54043 ; http://n2t.net/addgene:54043 ; RRID:Addgene_54043)
